Addgene plasmid #99305: STARR-seq luciferase validation vector_SCP1_GTSE1
Purpose: Luciferase validation vector with GTSE1 enhancer inserted downstream of the reporter gene. The candidate's enhancer activity is reflected by luciferase activity
Depositing lab: Alexander Stark. Depositing organization: Research Institute of Molecular Pathology (IMP). Publication: Resolving systematic errors in widely used enhancer activity assays in human cells. Muerdter F, Boryn LM, Woodfin AR, Neumayr C, Rath M, Zabidi MA, Pagani M, Haberle V, Kazmar T, Catarino RR, Schernhuber K, Arnold CD, Stark A. Nat Methods. 2017 Dec 11. pii: nmeth.4534. doi: 10.1038/nmeth.4534. PubMed 29256496.
Backbone
  Vector backbone: STARR-seq luciferase validation vector_SCP1
  Backbone manufacturer: Promega
  Backbone size w/o insert (bp): 4042
  Vector type: Mammalian Expression, Luciferase ; STARR-seq Luciferase validation vector
Growth in bacteria
  Bacterial resistance: Ampicillin, 100 μg/mL
  Growth temperature: 37°C
  Growth strain: DH5alpha
  Copy number: High Copy
Gene/Insert
  Gene/Insert name: enhancer; chr22: 46718429 -46719913
  Species: H. sapiens (human)
  Insert size (bp): 1485
  Cloning method: Gibson Cloning
Terms and licenses: Academic/Nonprofit Terms; Industry Terms: Not Available to Industry
Depositor comments: This vector has the GTSE1 enhancer cloned downstream of the reporter gene; Core promoter is SCP1 . Please see bioRxiv for preprint article. Posted 17 July 2017. DOI: 10.1101/164590
How to cite: STARR-seq luciferase validation vector_SCP1_GTSE1 was a gift from Alexander Stark (Addgene plasmid # 99305 ; http://n2t.net/addgene:99305 ; RRID:Addgene_99305)
