[The description below was written by a language model from this plasmid's Addgene catalogue record and pLannotate feature annotations shown in this document.]
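Description:
STARR-seq luciferase validation vector_SCP1_GTSE1 is a mammalian luciferase reporter plasmid built on a Promega-derived backbone (the STARR-seq luciferase validation vector with the SCP1 core promoter). It is used to test individual enhancer candidates outside a pooled STARR-seq screen. It is propagated in E. coli as a high-copy plasmid through a ColE1/pUC-type origin and selected with ampicillin via the β-lactamase gene. The sequenced record is about 5.5 kb, consistent with the roughly 4 kb backbone plus a 1,485 bp insert.

The reporter is the synthetic luc2 version of firefly luciferase, which according to the depositor is driven by the SCP1 core promoter. That promoter is not itself picked up in the automated feature table. An SV40 polyadenylation signal (with an adjacent fragment of SV40 large T antigen sequence) is annotated next to the reporter, although on the opposite strand from the luciferase call. A synthetic poly(A) signal and the human α2-globin RNA polymerase II pause site are also annotated, elements generally used to limit read-through transcription into a reporter cassette.

The insert is a human genomic fragment from chromosome 22 at the GTSE1 locus, introduced by Gibson cloning downstream of the reporter gene. The short "GTSE1" coding fragment in the table reflects this genomic origin, and the "C9orf85" fragment also falls within the insert region. Both are best read as similarity hits within the insert rather than intended expressed genes. Because a minimal core promoter gives little transcription by itself, luciferase output after transfection reports the activity of the GTSE1 enhancer acting from its downstream position. The associated work concerns systematic errors in enhancer activity assays in human cells.
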