Features (pLannotate 1.2.2; 10 found; start..end, strand, type, name):
    206..297     -  misc_feature   pause site: RNA polymerase II transcriptional pause signal from the human α2 globin gene
    311..359     -  polyA_signal   poly(A) signal: synthetic polyadenylation signal
    422..463     +  promoter       AmpR promoter (fragment): bla
    464..1324    +  CDS            AmpR: β-lactamase confers resistance to ampicillin, carbenicillin, and related antibiotics
   1524..2112    +  rep_origin     ori: high-copy-number ColE1/pMB1/pBR322/pUC origin of replication
   2808..2900    +  CDS            GTSE1 (fragment): GTSE1_HUMAN - Experimental evidence at protein level: Swiss-Prot protein existence level 1. May be involved in p53-induced cell cycle arrest in G2/M phase by interfering with microtubule rearrangements that are required to enter mitosis. Overexpression delays G2/M phase progression. From Homo sapiens (Human).
   3347..3565    +  CDS            C9orf85 (fragment): CI085_HUMAN - Experimental evidence at protein level: Swiss-Prot protein existence level 1. From Homo sapiens (Human).
   3665..3733    +  CDS            large T antigen (fragment): large T antigen from SV40 (simian virus 40)
   3756..3877    +  polyA_signal   SV40 poly(A) signal: SV40 polyadenylation signal
   3921..47      -  CDS            luciferase (across the origin): firefly luciferase synthetic luc2 version of the luciferase gene
>Addgene plasmid #99305 | STARR-seq luciferase validation vector_SCP1_GTSE1 | addgene full sequence | sequence record 193537 | Addgene NGS Result
GGGTAGAATGGCGCTGGGCCCTTCTTAATGTTTTTGGCATCTTCCATGGTGGCTTTACCAACAGTACCGG
ATTGCCAAGCTTTAGGTCGCTAGCCCGGGTCCGTAGGCACGTCTGCTCGGCTCGAGTGTTCGATCGCGAC
TGAGGACGAACGCGCCCCCACCCCCTTATATAAGTCCCTAGGGAGATCTCTAAGCCAGTTAGGCCAGAGA
AATGTTCTGGCACCTGCACTTGCACTGGGGACAGCCTATTTTGCTAGTTTGTTTTGTTTCGTTTTGTTTT
GATGGAGAGCGTATGTTAGTACTATCGATTCACACAAAAAACCAACACACAGATGTAATGAAAATAAAGA
TATTTTATTGCGGCCTGTCCAATACCTCCCGTACCTTAATATTACTTACTTATCCTTGAGAGACGTACTA
GTAACCCTGATAAATGCTTCAATAATATTGAAAAAGGACGAGTATGAGCATCCAACATTTTCGTGTCGCA
CTCATTCCCTTCTTTGCGGCATTTTGCTTGCCTGTTTTTGCACACCCCGAAACGCTGGTGAAAGTAAAAG
ATGCTGAAGATCAACTGGGTGCAAGAGTGGGCTATATCGAACTGGATCTCAATAGCGGCAAGATCCTTGA
GTCTTTCCGCCCCGAAGAACGATTCCCGATGATGAGCACTTTCAAAGTACTGCTATGTGGCGCGGTGTTG
TCCCGTATAGACGCCGGGCAAGAGCAGCTTGGTCGCCGTATACACTACTCACAAAACGACTTGGTTGAGT
ACTCGCCGGTCACGGAAAAGCATCTTACGGATGGCATGACGGTAAGAGAATTGTGTAGTGCTGCCATTAC
CATGAGCGACAACACCGCGGCCAACTTACTTCTGACAACGATCGGAGGCCCTAAGGAGCTGACTGCATTT
CTTCATAATATGGGTGATCATGTGACCCGGCTTGACCGCTGGGAACCAGAGTTGAACGAAGCCATACCGA
ACGACGAGCGTGATACCACGATGCCAGTAGCAATGGCCACAACTCTTCGGAAACTACTCACTGGCGAACT
TCTTACTCTAGCATCACGACAGCAGCTCATAGACTGGATGGAGGCGGACAAAGTAGCAGGACCACTTCTT
CGCTCGGCCCTCCCTGCTGGCTGGTTCATTGCTGACAAATCGGGGGCCGGTGAACGCGGCTCTCGCGGCA
TCATTGCTGCGCTGGGGCCTGATGGTAAGCCCTCACGAATCGTAGTGATCTACACGACGGGGAGTCAGGC
CACTATGGACGAACGAAATAGGCAGATCGCTGAGATCGGTGCCTCACTGATCAAGCACTGGTAACCACTG
CAGTGGTTTAGCATTTGCGGCCGCTGTCAGACCAAGTTTACTCATATATACTTTAGATTGATTTAAAACT
TCATTTTTAATTTAAAAGGATCTAGGTGAAGATCCTTTTTGATAATCTCATGACCAAAATCCCTTAACGT
GAGTTTTCGTTCCACTGAGCGTCAGACCCCGTAGAAAAGATCAAAGGATCTTCTTGAGATCCTTTTTTTC
TGCGCGTAATCTGCTGCTTGCAAACAAAAAAACCACCGCTACCAGCGGTGGTTTGTTTGCCGGATCAAGA
GCTACCAACTCTTTTTCCGAAGGTAACTGGCTTCAGCAGAGCGCAGATACCAAATACTGTTCTTCTAGTG
TAGCCGTAGTTAGGCCACCACTTCAAGAACTCTGTAGCACCGCCTACATACCTCGCTCTGCTAATCCTGT
TACCAGTGGCTGCTGCCAGTGGCGATAAGTCGTGTCTTACCGGGTTGGACTCAAGACGATAGTTACCGGA
TAAGGCGCAGCGGTCGGGCTGAACGGGGGGTTCGTGCACACAGCCCAGCTTGGAGCGAACGACCTACACC
GAACTGAGATACCTACAGCGTGAGCTATGAGAAAGCGCCACGCTTCCCGAAGGGAGAAAGGCGGACAGGT
ATCCGGTAAGCGGCAGGGTCGGAACAGGAGAGCGCACGAGGGAGCTTCCAGGGGGAAACGCCTGGTATCT
TTATAGTCCTGTCGGGTTTCGCCACCTCTGACTTGAGCGTCGATTTTTGTGATGCTCGTCAGGGGGGCGG
AGCCTATGGAAAAACGCCAGCAACGCGGCCTTTTTACGGTTCCTGGCCTTTTGCTGGCCTTTTGCTCACA
TGGAGCCAGTGTCTGGGGGCGTGGTGGCGGGACTGGACCTCTGGGGCCTGTGTTGGGCCCTAGCTCGGTA
ACTGGTGACCCCTTTGCCCTCTGAGCCTGCTTTTCATCCTGTTGTGAATATCAGATGAGATCATACACAT
GGAAATGCTTGTCAACTAAAACAGCACAAACACAGTGTAATGAATTATTATTATCCCAGTAAAGTCATGG
TTCGGGAAAATGAGGGAATGTGGGCTCTGTTGCGCGTGCCTGGGAAGCTAAATCCCTGCGGTGTTGTTCC
TGTGGGCAAGTGTCTAGCGCATGCAGGTGCCGTCTGACAAGTCGACTTCGCTCTGTGAAGGTCGTGCTCG
GCCCTGATGGGATATACAGCCAGGGTGGGGCGGCGCAGTGAAGATGGCTCTTCTCTTTCTCCCCCGTGTC
CATCCATCAGACCACAGCCTTTGCCTGGGCAGGGGTCCCCGTGTAGGGGTGAATGCCTCTCATGTGGCTG
CCTGCAGCGGGGTGGCCCTTTGTGTACTTGTCTGAGCCAGTGCCACCTACACTCAAGTTGGGACAGTGGA
GATACTCGGAGAATTGCCCATTCGGTGACGATCCCCCAACAGTAGGTCTCCCCCTGATCACTTTACCTGA
CCGCACACTTCCTTTCTTGGACTTAGGTGACTCCCCGGACAGCTCAACACCAAAGCTTTCGCGGGCACAG
CGGCCGCAGTCGTGCACGTCAGTTGGCAGGTGAGTGACGTTGGTCCGCTTCCTCTCTTTATTGCTGTAGA
ATGACTCACGCATCTGCTTACCTCAACCACTTGGTAACCCTGCAGCCTGGCCTGCGCATCTGGCTTCCAC
GCCAGTCTCTTGGGTGCAGGCCGAGCTCCTGATGTGTACCAGCCCCTTTTAGATCTACTGCAGACTTAAG
ACATCTGAGACTTCCGCGATGCAGTACGGCAGCTCCCAGCCCTGGACTGGTGTGGTTGCCATGCCAGGCT
GCACAGCAGAAGTCCCTCCAGCGCTCTTAGGACTGCCCGTGCCCAGCCCACCCCAGGGGTTCTGATTTGG
TTCATCTAGGCTGAGGCCCAGCAGCTGGATTTCCTAAAGCTCCTGGGTGACTGTGACTTGTACCGCAGTT
GAAGAGCACTGGCGTGGCACTTTGATTCTGACTTGGCTTTTTTTTTCTTTTTGAGATGGAGTCTTGCTCT
GTCGCCCAGGCTGGAGTGCAGTGGCACGATCTCGGCTCACTGCAAACTCCACCTCCCGGGTTCACGCCAT
TCTCCTGCCTCAGCCTCCCTAGTAGCTGGGACTACAGGCACCCGCCACCACACCCGGCTAATTATTTTTG
TATTTTTTTTAGTAGAGATGGGGTTTCACCGTGTTAGCCAGGATGGTCTCGATCTCCTGGCCTCGTGATC
CGCCCGCCTCTGCCTCCCAAAGTGCTGGGATTATAGGCGTGAGCCACCGTGTCCGGCCTGACTTGGCTTT
GAATCCCAGCTCCCTTATCGATTTTACCACATTTGTAGAGGTTTTACTTGCTTTAAAAAACCTCCCACAC
CTCCCCCTGAACCTGAAACATAAAATGAATGCAATTGTTGTTGTTAACTTGTTTATTGCAGCTTATAATG
GTTACAAATAAAGCAATAGCATCACAAATTTCACAAATAAAGCATTTTTTTCACTGCATTCTAGTTGTGG
TTTGTCCAAACTCATCAATGTATCTTATCATGTCTGCTCGAAGCGGCCGGCCGCCCCGACTCTAGAATTA
TTACACGGCGATCTTGCCGCCCTTCTTGGCCTTAATGAGAATCTCGCGGATCTTGCGGGCGTCCAACTTG
CCGGTCAGTCCTTTAGGCACCTCGTCCACGAACACAACACCACCGCGCAGCTTCTTGGCGGTTGTAACCT
GGCTGGCCACATAGTCCACGATCTCCTTCTCGGTCATGGTTTTACCGTGTTCCAGCACGACGACTGCGGC
GGGCAGCTCGCCGGCATCGTCGTCGGGCAGGCCGGCGACCCCGGCGTCGAAGATGTTGGGGTGTTGCAGC
AGGATGCTCTCCAGTTCGGCTGGGGCTACCTGGTAGCCCTTGTATTTGATCAGGCTCTTCAGCCGGTCCA
CGATGAAGAAGTGCTCGTCCTCGTCCCAGTAGGCGATGTCGCCGCTGTGCAGCCAGCCGTCCTTGTCGAT
GAGAGCGTTTGTAGCCTCGGGGTTGTTAACGTAGCCGCTCATGATCATGGGGCCACGGACGCACAGCTCG
CCGCGCTGGTTCACACCCAGTGTCTTACCGGTGTCCAAGTCCACCACCTTAGCCTCGAAGAAGGGCACCA
CCTTGCCTACTGCGCCAGGCTTGTCGTCCCCTTCGGGGGTGATCAGAATGGCGCTGGTTGTTTCTGTCAG
GCCGTAGCCCTGGCGGATGCCTGGTAGGTGGAAGCGTTTGGCCACGGCCTCACCTACCTCCTTGCTGAGC
GGCGCCCCGCCGCTGGCGATCTCGTGCAAGTTGCTTAGGTCGTACTTGTCGATGAGAGTGCTCTTAGCGA
AGAAGCTAAATAGTGTGGGCACCAGCAGGGCAGATTGAATCTTATAGTCTTGCAAGCTGCGCAAGAATAG
CTCCTCCTCGAAGCGGTACATGAGCACGACCCGAAAGCCGCAGATCAAGTAGCCCAGCGTGGTGAACATG
CCGAAGCCGTGGTGAAATGGCACCACGCTGAGGATAGCGGTGTCGGGGATGATCTGGTTGCCGAAGATGG
GGTCGCGGGCATGACTGAATCGGACACAAGCGGTGCGGTGCGGTAGGGCTACGCCCTTGGGCAATCCGGT
ACTGCCACTACTGTTCATGATCAGGGCGATGGTTTTGTCCCGGTCGAAGCTCTCGGGCACGAAGTCGTAC
TCGTTGAAGCCGGGTGGCAAATGGGAAGTCACGAAGGTGTACATGCTTTGGAAGCCCTGGTAGTCGGTCT
TGCTATCCATGATGATGATCTTTTGTATGATCGGTAGCTTCTTTTGCACGTTGAGGATCTTTTGCAGCCC
TTTCTTGCTCACGAATACGACGGTGGGCTGGCTGATGCCCATGCTGTTCAGCAGCTCGCGCTCGTTGTAG
ATGTCGTTAGCTGGGGCCACAGCCACACCGATGAACAGGGCACCCAACACGGGCATGAAGAACTGCAAGC
TATTCTCGCTGCACACCACGATCCGATGGTTTGTATTCAGCCCATAGCGCTTCATAGCTTCTGCCAGCCG
AACGCTCATCTCGAAGTACTCGGCGTAGGTAATGTCCACCTCGATATGTGCGTCGGTAAAGGCGATGGTG
CCGGGCACCAGGGCGTAGCGCTTCATGGCTTTGTGCAGCTGCTCGCCGGCGGTCCCGTCTTCGAGT
