>Addgene plasmid #99305 | STARR-seq luciferase validation vector_SCP1_GTSE1 | depositor partial sequence | sequence record 197082 | STARR-seq luciferase validation vector_SCP1_GTSE1 sequence 5527 bps
GGCCTAACTGGCTTAGAGATCTCCCTAGGGTACTTATATAAGGGGGTGGGGGCGCGTTCGTCCTCAGTCG
CGATCGAACACTCGAGCCGAGCAGACGTGCCTACGGACCCGGGCTAGCGACCTAAAGCTTGGCAATCCGG
TACTGTTGGTAAAGCCACCATGGAAGATGCCAAAAACATTAAGAAGGGCCCAGCGCCATTCTACCCACTC
GAAGACGGGACCGCCGGCGAGCAGCTGCACAAAGCCATGAAGCGCTACGCCCTGGTGCCCGGCACCATCG
CCTTTACCGACGCACATATCGAGGTGGACATTACCTACGCCGAGTACTTCGAGATGAGCGTTCGGCTGGC
AGAAGCTATGAAGCGCTATGGGCTGAATACAAACCATCGGATCGTGGTGTGCAGCGAGAATAGCTTGCAG
TTCTTCATGCCCGTGTTGGGTGCCCTGTTCATCGGTGTGGCTGTGGCCCCAGCTAACGACATCTACAACG
AGCGCGAGCTGCTGAACAGCATGGGCATCAGCCAGCCCACCGTCGTATTCGTGAGCAAGAAAGGGCTGCA
AAAGATCCTCAACGTGCAAAAGAAGCTACCGATCATACAAAAGATCATCATCATGGATAGCAAGACCGAC
TACCAGGGCTTCCAAAGCATGTACACCTTCGTGACTTCCCATTTGCCACCCGGCTTCAACGAGTACGACT
TCGTGCCCGAGAGCTTCGACCGGGACAAAACCATCGCCCTGATCATGAACAGTAGTGGCAGTACCGGATT
GCCCAAGGGCGTAGCCCTACCGCACCGCACCGCTTGTGTCCGATTCAGTCATGCCCGCGACCCCATCTTC
GGCAACCAGATCATCCCCGACACCGCTATCCTCAGCGTGGTGCCATTTCACCACGGCTTCGGCATGTTCA
CCACGCTGGGCTACTTGATCTGCGGCTTTCGGGTCGTGCTCATGTACCGCTTCGAGGAGGAGCTATTCTT
GCGCAGCTTGCAAGACTATAAGATTCAATCTGCCCTGCTGGTGCCCACACTATTTAGCTTCTTCGCTAAG
AGCACTCTCATCGACAAGTACGACCTAAGCAACTTGCACGAGATCGCCAGCGGCGGGGCGCCGCTCAGCA
AGGAGGTAGGTGAGGCCGTGGCCAAACGCTTCCACCTACCAGGCATCCGCCAGGGCTACGGCCTGACAGA
AACAACCAGCGCCATTCTGATCACCCCCGAAGGGGACGACAAGCCTGGCGCAGTAGGCAAGGTGGTGCCC
TTCTTCGAGGCTAAGGTGGTGGACTTGGACACCGGTAAGACACTGGGTGTGAACCAGCGCGGCGAGCTGT
GCGTCCGTGGCCCCATGATCATGAGCGGCTACGTTAACAACCCCGAGGCTACAAACGCTCTCATCGACAA
GGACGGCTGGCTGCACAGCGGCGACATCGCCTACTGGGACGAGGACGAGCACTTCTTCATCGTGGACCGG
CTGAAGAGCCTGATCAAATACAAGGGCTACCAGGTAGCCCCAGCCGAACTGGAGAGCATCCTGCTGCAAC
ACCCCAACATCTTCGACGCCGGGGTCGCCGGCCTGCCCGACGACGATGCCGGCGAGCTGCCCGCCGCAGT
CGTCGTGCTGGAACACGGTAAAACCATGACCGAGAAGGAGATCGTGGACTATGTGGCCAGCCAGGTTACA
ACCGCCAAGAAGCTGCGCGGTGGTGTTGTGTTCGTGGACGAGGTGCCTAAAGGACTGACCGGCAAGTTGG
ACGCCCGCAAGATCCGCGAGATTCTCATTAAGGCCAAGAAGGGCGGCAAGATCGCCGTGTAATAATTCTA
GAGTCGGGGCGGCCGGCCGCTTCGAGCAGACATGATAAGATACATTGATGAGTTTGGACAAACCACAACT
AGAATGCAGTGAAAAAAATGCTTTATTTGTGAAATTTGTGATGCTATTGCTTTATTTGTAACCATTATAA
GCTGCAATAAACAAGTTAACAACAACAATTGCATTCATTTTATGTTTCAGGTTCAGGGGGAGGTGTGGGA
GGTTTTTTAAAGCAAGTAAAACCTCTACAAATGTGGTAAAATCGATAAGGGAGCTGGGATTCAAAGCCAA
GTCAGGCCGGACACGGTGGCTCACGCCTATAATCCCAGCACTTTGGGAGGCAGAGGCGGGCGGATCACGA
GGCCAGGAGATCGAGACCATCCTGGCTAACACGGTGAAACCCCATCTCTACTAAAAAAAATACAAAAATA
ATTAGCCGGGTGTGGTGGCGGGTGCCTGTAGTCCCAGCTACTAGGGAGGCTGAGGCAGGAGAATGGCGTG
AACCCGGGAGGTGGAGTTTGCAGTGAGCCGAGATCGTGCCACTGCACTCCAGCCTGGGCGACAGAGCAAG
ACTCCATCTCAAAAAGAAAAAAAAAGCCAAGTCAGAATCAAAGTGCCACGCCAGTGCTCTTCAACTGCGG
TACAAGTCACAGTCACCCAGGAGCTTTAGGAAATCCAGCTGCTGGGCCTCAGCCTAGATGAACCAAATCA
GAACCCCTGGGGTGGGCTGGGCACGGGCAGTCCTAAGAGCGCTGGAGGGACTTCTGCTGTGCAGCCTGGC
ATGGCAACCACACCAGTCCAGGGCTGGGAGCTGCCGTACTGCATCGCGGAAGTCTCAGATGTCTTAAGTC
TGCAGTAGATCTAAAAGGGGCTGGTACACATCAGGAGCTCGGCCTGCACCCAAGAGACTGGCGTGGAAGC
CAGATGCGCAGGCCAGGCTGCAGGGTTACCAAGTGGTTGAGGTAAGCAGATGCGTGAGTCATTCTACAGC
AATAAAGAGAGGAAGCGGACCAACGTCACTCACCTGCCAACTGACGTGCACGACTGCGGCCGCTGTGCCC
GCGAAAGCTTTGGTGTTGAGCTGTCCGGGGAGTCACCTAAGTCCAAGAAAGGAAGTGTGCGGTCAGGTAA
AGTGATCAGGGGGAGACCTACTGTTGGGGGATCGTCACCGAATGGGCAATTCTCCGAGTATCTCCACTGT
CCCAACTTGAGTGTAGGTGGCACTGGCTCAGACAAGTACACAAAGGGCCACCCCGCTGCAGGCAGCCACA
TGAGAGGCATTCACCCCTACACGGGGACCCCTGCCCAGGCAAAGGCTGTGGTCTGATGGATGGACACGGG
GGAGAAAGAGAAGAGCCATCTTCACTGCGCCGCCCCACCCTGGCTGTATATCCCATCAGGGCCGAGCACG
ACCTTCACAGAGCGAAGTCGACTTGTCAGACGGCACCTGCATGCGCTAGACACTTGCCCACAGGAACAAC
ACCGCAGGGATTTAGCTTCCCAGGCACGCGCAACAGAGCCCACATTCCCTCATTTTCCCGAACCATGACT
TTACTGGGATAATAATAATTCATTACACTGTGTTTGTGCTGTTTTAGTTGACAAGCATTTCCATGTGTAT
GATCTCATCTGATATTCACAACAGGATGAAAAGCAGGCTCAGAGGGCAAAGGGGTCACCAGTTACCGAGC
TAGGGCCCAACACAGGCCCCAGAGGTCCAGTCCCGCCACCACGCCCCCAGACACTGGCTCCATGTGAGCA
AAAGGCCAGCAAAAGGCCAGGAACCGTAAAAAGGCCGCGTTGCTGGCGTTTTTCCATAGGCTCCGCCCCC
CTGACGAGCATCACAAAAATCGACGCTCAAGTCAGAGGTGGCGAAACCCGACAGGACTATAAAGATACCA
GGCGTTTCCCCCTGGAAGCTCCCTCGTGCGCTCTCCTGTTCCGACCCTGCCGCTTACCGGATACCTGTCC
GCCTTTCTCCCTTCGGGAAGCGTGGCGCTTTCTCATAGCTCACGCTGTAGGTATCTCAGTTCGGTGTAGG
TCGTTCGCTCCAAGCTGGGCTGTGTGCACGAACCCCCCGTTCAGCCCGACCGCTGCGCCTTATCCGGTAA
CTATCGTCTTGAGTCCAACCCGGTAAGACACGACTTATCGCCACTGGCAGCAGCCACTGGTAACAGGATT
AGCAGAGCGAGGTATGTAGGCGGTGCTACAGAGTTCTTGAAGTGGTGGCCTAACTACGGCTACACTAGAA
GAACAGTATTTGGTATCTGCGCTCTGCTGAAGCCAGTTACCTTCGGAAAAAGAGTTGGTAGCTCTTGATC
CGGCAAACAAACCACCGCTGGTAGCGGTGGTTTTTTTGTTTGCAAGCAGCAGATTACGCGCAGAAAAAAA
GGATCTCAAGAAGATCCTTTGATCTTTTCTACGGGGTCTGACGCTCAGTGGAACGAAAACTCACGTTAAG
GGATTTTGGTCATGAGATTATCAAAAAGGATCTTCACCTAGATCCTTTTAAATTAAAAATGAAGTTTTAA
ATCAATCTAAAGTATATATGAGTAAACTTGGTCTGACAGCGGCCGCAAATGCTAAACCACTGCAGTGGTT
ACCAGTGCTTGATCAGTGAGGCACCGATCTCAGCGATCTGCCTATTTCGTTCGTCCATAGTGGCCTGACT
CCCCGTCGTGTAGATCACTACGATTCGTGAGGGCTTACCATCAGGCCCCAGCGCAGCAATGATGCCGCGA
GAGCCGCGTTCACCGGCCCCCGATTTGTCAGCAATGAACCAGCCAGCAGGGAGGGCCGAGCGAAGAAGTG
GTCCTGCTACTTTGTCCGCCTCCATCCAGTCTATGAGCTGCTGTCGTGATGCTAGAGTAAGAAGTTCGCC
AGTGAGTAGTTTCCGAAGAGTTGTGGCCATTGCTACTGGCATCGTGGTATCACGCTCGTCGTTCGGTATG
GCTTCGTTCAACTCTGGTTCCCAGCGGTCAAGCCGGGTCACATGATCACCCATATTATGAAGAAATGCAG
TCAGCTCCTTAGGGCCTCCGATCGTTGTCAGAAGTAAGTTGGCCGCGGTGTTGTCGCTCATGGTAATGGC
AGCACTACACAATTCTCTTACCGTCATGCCATCCGTAAGATGCTTTTCCGTGACCGGCGAGTACTCAACC
AAGTCGTTTTGTGAGTAGTGTATACGGCGACCAAGCTGCTCTTGCCCGGCGTCTATACGGGACAACACCG
CGCCACATAGCAGTACTTTGAAAGTGCTCATCATCGGGAATCGTTCTTCGGGGCGGAAAGACTCAAGGAT
CTTGCCGCTATTGAGATCCAGTTCGATATAGCCCACTCTTGCACCCAGTTGATCTTCAGCATCTTTTACT
TTCACCAGCGTTTCGGGGTGTGCAAAAACAGGCAAGCAAAATGCCGCAAAGAAGGGAATGAGTGCGACAC
GAAAATGTTGGATGCTCATACTCGTCCTTTTTCAATATTATTGAAGCATTTATCAGGGTTACTAGTACGT
CTCTCAAGGATAAGTAAGTAATATTAAGGTACGGGAGGTATTGGACAGGCCGCAATAAAATATCTTTATT
TTCATTACATCTGTGTGTTGGTTTTTTGTGTGAATCGATAGTACTAACATACGCTCTCCATCAAAACAAA
ACGAAACAAAACAAACTAGCAAAATAGGCTGTCCCCAGTGCAAGTGCAGGTGCCAGAACATTTCTCT
